Addgene plasmid #69041: pLKO-RFP-IKZF1-sh2
Purpose: 3rd generation lentiviral vector expressing IKZF1 shRNA
Depositing lab: William Kaelin. Depositing organization: Dana-Farber Cancer Institute. Publication: The myeloma drug lenalidomide promotes the cereblon-dependent destruction of Ikaros proteins. Lu G, Middleton RE, Sun H, Naniong M, Ott CJ, Mitsiades CS, Wong KK, Bradner JE, Kaelin WG Jr. Science. 2014 Jan 17;343(6168):305-9. doi: 10.1126/science.1244917. Epub 2013 Nov 29. PubMed 24292623.
Backbone
  Vector backbone: pLKO-RFP
  Backbone manufacturer: Dr. Julie Losman
  Vector type: Mammalian Expression, Lentiviral, RNAi
Growth in bacteria
  Bacterial resistance: Ampicillin, 100 μg/mL
  Growth temperature: 37°C
  Growth strain: Stbl3
  Copy number: Unknown
Gene/Insert
  Gene/Insert name: IKZF1 (alt name: IKAROS family zinc finger 1)
  gRNA/shRNA sequence: CTACGAGAAGGAGAACGAAAT
  Species: H. sapiens (human)
  Entrez Gene: IKZF1 (a.k.a. CVID13, Hs.54452, IK1, IKAROS, LYF1, LyF-1, PPP1R92, PRO0758, ZNFN1A1)
  Promoter: U6
  Cloning method: Unknown
  Sequencing primers: 5′ LKO.1 5'
Terms and licenses: Academic/Nonprofit Terms; Industry Terms: Not Available to Industry
How to cite: pLKO-RFP-IKZF1-sh2 was a gift from William Kaelin (Addgene plasmid # 69041 ; http://n2t.net/addgene:69041 ; RRID:Addgene_69041)
