[The description below was written by a language model from this plasmid's Addgene catalogue record and pLannotate feature annotations shown in this document.]
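Description:
pLKO-RFP-IKZF1-sh2 is a third-generation, self-inactivating lentiviral RNAi vector built on the pLKO-RFP backbone and designed to knock down human IKZF1 (IKAROS family zinc finger 1). It is propagated in E. coli through a high-copy ColE1/pUC-type origin and selected with ampicillin via the β-lactamase gene. The roughly 7.6 kb sequence also carries an f1 origin, an SV40 origin, and remnants of lac and phage promoter elements inherited from earlier cloning vectors.

The viral genome is transcribed in packaging cells from an RSV promoter fused to a truncated HIV-1 5' LTR, which makes production Tat-independent, as expected for a third-generation design. Downstream lie the Ψ packaging signal with a gag fragment and the Rev response element for nuclear export of the full-length RNA. A ΔU3 3' LTR, followed by an SV40 polyadenylation signal, inactivates LTR promoter activity after integration.

Within this frame there are two expression units. A human U6 RNA polymerase III promoter drives the IKZF1-targeting short hairpin; the hairpin itself is not annotated in the feature table but presumably occupies the gap after U6. After a cPPT/CTS element, which aids nuclear import of the provirus, a human PGK promoter drives TurboRFP, with a WPRE enhancing transcript expression. No mammalian drug-resistance marker is annotated, so the fluorescent reporter appears to be the means of identifying or sorting transduced cells.

The record gives its purpose as expressing IKZF1 shRNA, and the "sh2" name suggests it is one of several hairpins against this gene. It was deposited with a study on lenalidomide-promoted, cereblon-dependent destruction of Ikaros proteins in myeloma.
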