Features (pLannotate 1.2.2; 27 found; start..end, strand, type, name):
     30..163     +  rep_origin     RSF ori (fragment): Plasmids containing the RSF 1030 origin of replication can be propagated in E. coli cells that contain additional plasmids with compatible origins.
    165..257     +  CDS            lacI (fragment): lac repressor; lacI; The lac repressor binds to the lac operator to inhibit transcription in E. coli. This inhibition can be relieved by adding lactose or isopropyl-β-D-thiogalactopyranoside (IPTG).
    270..291     +  protein_bind   CAP binding site: CAP binding activates transcription in the presence of cAMP. E. coli catabolite activator protein
    306..336     +  promoter       lac promoter: promoter for the E. coli lac operon
    344..360     +  protein_bind   lac operator: The lac repressor binds to the lac operator to inhibit transcription in E. coli. This inhibition can be relieved by adding lactose or isopropyl-β-D-thiogalactopyranoside (IPTG). lac repressor encoded by lacI
    405..423     +  promoter       T3 promoter: promoter for bacteriophage T3 RNA polymerase
    451..677     +  promoter       RSV promoter: Rous sarcoma virus enhancer/promoter
    678..858     +  LTR            5' LTR (truncated): truncated 5' long terminal repeat (LTR) from HIV-1
    905..1030    +  misc_feature   HIV-1 Ψ: packaging signal of human immunodeficiency virus type 1
   1014..1377    +  CDS            HIV-1 gag (fragment): gag protein from human immunodeficiency virus 1; gag
   1523..1756    +  misc_feature   RRE: The Rev response element (RRE) of HIV-1 allows for Rev-dependent mRNA export from the nucleus to the cytoplasm.
   2133..2159    +  CDS            Rev (fragment): human immunodeficiency virus 1 (HIV-1) Rev protein; rev; enhances nuclear export of unspliced and incompletely spliced viral mRNAs
   2163..2403    +  promoter       U6 promoter: RNA polymerase III promoter for human U6 snRNA
   2508..2625    +  misc_feature   cPPT/CTS: central polypurine tract and central termination sequence of HIV-1
   2684..3184    +  promoter       hPGK promoter: human phosphoglycerate kinase 1 promoter
   3199..3891    +  CDS            TurboRFP: TurboRFP is a basic (constitutively fluorescent) orange fluorescent protein published in 2007, derived from Entacmaea quadricolor. It has low acid sensitivity.
   3910..4498    +  misc_feature   WPRE: woodchuck hepatitis virus posttranscriptional regulatory element
   4549..4568    +  misc_feature   cPPT/CTS (fragment): central polypurine tract and central termination sequence of HIV-1
   4570..4803    +  LTR            3' LTR (ΔU3): self-inactivating 3' long terminal repeat (LTR) from HIV-1
   4881..5002    +  polyA_signal   SV40 poly(A) signal: SV40 polyadenylation signal
   5042..5177    +  rep_origin     SV40 ori: SV40 origin of replication
   5198..5216    -  promoter       T7 promoter: promoter for bacteriophage T7 RNA polymerase
   5224..5379    +  CDS            lacZα (fragment): LacZα fragment of β-galactosidase; lacZ fragment
   5384..5812    +  rep_origin     f1 ori (sequence partly withheld): f1 bacteriophage origin of replication; arrow indicates direction of (+) strand synthesis
   5865..5969    +  promoter       AmpR promoter: bla
   5970..6830    +  CDS            AmpR: β-lactamase; bla; confers resistance to ampicillin, carbenicillin, and related antibiotics
   7001..7589    +  rep_origin     ori: high-copy-number ColE1/pMB1/pBR322/pUC origin of replication
>Addgene plasmid #69041 | pLKO-RFP-IKZF1-sh2 | addgene full sequence | sequence record 194636 | Addgene NGS Result
TTTTTACGGTTCCTGGCCTTTTGCTGGCCTTTTGCTCACATGTTCTTTCCTGCGTTATCCCCTGATTCTG
TGGATAACCGTATTACCGCCTTTGAGTGAGCTGATACCGCTCGCCGCAGCCGAACGACCGAGCGCAGCGA
GTCAGTGAGCGAGGAAGCGGAAGAGCGCCCAATACGCAAACCGCCTCTCCCCGCGCGTTGGCCGATTCAT
TAATGCAGCTGGCACGACAGGTTTCCCGACTGGAAAGCGGGCAGTGAGCGCAACGCAATTAATGTGAGTT
AGCTCACTCATTAGGCACCCCAGGCTTTACACTTTATGCTTCCGGCTCGTATGTTGTGTGGAATTGTGAG
CGGATAACAATTTCACACAGGAAACAGCTATGACCATGATTACGCCAAGCGCGCAATTAACCCTCACTAA
AGGGAACAAAAGCTGGAGCTGCAAGCTTAATGTAGTCTTATGCAATACTCTTGTAGTCTTGCAACATGGT
AACGATGAGTTAGCAACATGCCTTACAAGGAGAGAAAAAGCACCGTGCATGCCGATTGGTGGAAGTAAGG
TGGTACGATCGTGCCTTATTAGGAAGGCAACAGACGGGTCTGACATGGATTGGACGAACCACTGAATTGC
CGCATTGCAGAGATATTGTATTTAAGTGCCTAGCTCGATACATAAACGGGTCTCTCTGGTTAGACCAGAT
CTGAGCCTGGGAGCTCTCTGGCTAACTAGGGAACCCACTGCTTAAGCCTCAATAAAGCTTGCCTTGAGTG
CTTCAAGTAGTGTGTGCCCGTCTGTTGTGTGACTCTGGTAACTAGAGATCCCTCAGACCCTTTTAGTCAG
TGTGGAAAATCTCTAGCAGTGGCGCCCGAACAGGGACTTGAAAGCGAAAGGGAAACCAGAGGAGCTCTCT
CGACGCAGGACTCGGCTTGCTGAAGCGCGCACGGCAAGAGGCGAGGGGCGGCGACTGGTGAGTACGCCAA
AAATTTTGACTAGCGGAGGCTAGAAGGAGAGAGATGGGTGCGAGAGCGTCAGTATTAAGCGGGGGAGAAT
TAGATCGCGATGGGAAAAAATTCGGTTAAGGCCAGGGGGAAAGAAAAAATATAAATTAAAACATATAGTA
TGGGCAAGCAGGGAGCTAGAACGATTCGCAGTTAATCCTGGCCTGTTAGAAACATCAGAAGGCTGTAGAC
AAATACTGGGACAGCTACAACCATCCCTTCAGACAGGATCAGAAGAACTTAGATCATTATATAATACAGT
AGCAACCCTCTATTGTGTGCATCAAAGGATAGAGATAAAAGACACCAAGGAAGCTTTAGACAAGATAGAG
GAAGAGCAAAACAAAAGTAAGACCACCGCACAGCAAGCGGCCGCTGATCTTCAGACCTGGAGGAGGAGAT
ATGAGGGACAATTGGAGAAGTGAATTATATAAATATAAAGTAGTAAAAATTGAACCATTAGGAGTAGCAC
CCACCAAGGCAAAGAGAAGAGTGGTGCAGAGAGAAAAAAGAGCAGTGGGAATAGGAGCTTTGTTCCTTGG
GTTCTTGGGAGCAGCAGGAAGCACTATGGGCGCAGCGTCAATGACGCTGACGGTACAGGCCAGACAATTA
TTGTCTGGTATAGTGCAGCAGCAGAACAATTTGCTGAGGGCTATTGAGGCGCAACAGCATCTGTTGCAAC
TCACAGTCTGGGGCATCAAGCAGCTCCAGGCAAGAATCCTGGCTGTGGAAAGATACCTAAAGGATCAACA
GCTCCTGGGGATTTGGGGTTGCTCTGGAAAACTCATTTGCACCACTGCTGTGCCTTGGAATGCTAGTTGG
AGTAATAAATCTCTGGAACAGATTTGGAATCACACGACCTGGATGGAGTGGGACAGAGAAATTAACAATT
ACACAAGCTTAATACACTCCTTAATTGAAGAATCGCAAAACCAGCAAGAAAAGAATGAACAAGAATTATT
GGAATTAGATAAATGGGCAAGTTTGTGGAATTGGTTTAACATAACAAATTGGCTGTGGTATATAAAATTA
TTCATAATGATAGTAGGAGGCTTGGTAGGTTTAAGAATAGTTTTTGCTGTACTTTCTATAGTGAATAGAG
TTAGGCAGGGATATTCACCATTATCGTTTCAGACCCACCTCCCAACCCCGAGGGGACCCAGAGAGGGCCT
ATTTCCCATGATTCCTTCATATTTGCATATACGATACAAGGCTGTTAGAGAGATAATTAGAATTAATTTG
ACTGTAAACACAAAGATATTAGTACAAAATACGTGACGTAGAAAGTAATAATTTCTTGGGTAGTTTGCAG
TTTTAAAATTATGTTTTAAAATGGACTATCATATGCTTACCGTAACTTGAAAGTATTTCGATTTCTTGGC
TTTATATATCTTGTGGAAAGGACGAGGTACCGGCTACGAGAAGGAGAACGAAATCTCGAGATTTCGTTCT
CCTTCTCGTAGTTTTTGAATTCTAGATCTTGAGACAAATGGCAGTATTCATCCACAATTTTAAAAGAAAA
GGGGGGATTGGGGGGTACAGTGCAGGGGAAAGAATAGTAGACATAATAGCAACAGACATACAAACTAAAG
AATTACAAAAACAAATTACAAAAATTCAAAATTTTCGGGTTTATTACAGGGACAGCAGAGATCCACTTTG
GCGCCGGCTCGAGGGGGCCCGGGTTGCGCCTTTTCCAAGGCAGCCCTGGGTTTGCGCAGGGACGCGGCTG
CTCTGGGCGTGGTTCCGGGAAACGCAGCGGCGCCGACCCTGGGTCTCGCACATTCTTCACGTCCGTTCGC
AGCGTCACCCGGATCTTCGCCGCTACCCTTGTGGGCCCCCCGGCGACGCTTCCTGCTCCGCCCCTAAGTC
GGGAAGGTTCCTTGCGGTTCGCGGCGTGCCGGACGTGACAAACGGAAGCCGCACGTCTCACTAGTACCCT
CGCAGACGGACAGCGCCAGGGAGCAATGGCAGCGCGCCGACCGCGATGGGCTGTGGCCAATAGCGGCTGC
TCAGCAGGGCGCGCCGAGAGCAGCGGCCGGGAAGGGGCGGTGCGGGAGGCGGGGTGTGGGGCGGTAGTGT
GGGCCCTGTTCCTGCCCGCGCGGTGTTCCGCATTCTGCAAGCCTCCGGAGCGCACGTCGGCAGTCGGCTC
CCTCGTTGACCGAATCACCGACCTCTCTCCCCAGGGGGATCCGCTAGCATGAGCGAGCTGATCAAGGAGA
ACATGCACATGAAGCTGTACATGGAGGGCACCGTGAACAACCACCACTTCAAGTGCACATCCGAGGGCGA
AGGCAAGCCCTACGAGGGCACCCAGACCATGAAGATCAAGGTGGTCGAGGGCGGCCCTCTCCCCTTCGCC
TTCGACATCCTGGCTACCAGCTTCATGTACGGCAGCAAAGCCTTCATCAACCACACCCAGGGCATCCCCG
ACTTCTTTAAGCAGTCCTTCCCTGAGGGCTTCACATGGGAGAGAATCACCACATACGAAGACGGGGGCGT
GCTGACCGCTACCCAGGACACCAGCTTCCAGAACGGCTGCATCATCTACAACGTCAAGATCAACGGGGTG
AACTTCCCATCCAACGGCCCTGTGATGCAGAAGAAAACACGCGGCTGGGAGGCCAACACCGAGATGCTGT
ACCCCGCTGACGGCGGCCTGAGAGGCCACAGCCAGATGGCCCTGAAGCTCGTGGGCGGGGGCTACCTGCA
CTGCTCCTTCAAGACCACATACAGATCCAAGAAACCCGCTAAGAACCTCAAGATGCCCGGCTTCCACTTC
GTGGACCACAGACTGGAAAGAATCAAGGAGGCCGACAAAGAGACCTACGTCGAGCAGCACGAGATGGCTG
TGGCCAAGTACTGCGACCTCCCTAGCAAACTGGGGCACAGATAAACGCGTTAAGTCGACAATCAACCTCT
GGATTACAAAATTTGTGAAAGATTGACTGGTATTCTTAACTATGTTGCTCCTTTTACGCTATGTGGATAC
GCTGCTTTAATGCCTTTGTATCATGCTATTGCTTCCCGTATGGCTTTCATTTTCTCCTCCTTGTATAAAT
CCTGGTTGCTGTCTCTTTATGAGGAGTTGTGGCCCGTTGTCAGGCAACGTGGCGTGGTGTGCACTGTGTT
TGCTGACGCAACCCCCACTGGTTGGGGCATTGCCACCACCTGTCAGCTCCTTTCCGGGACTTTCGCTTTC
CCCCTCCCTATTGCCACGGCGGAACTCATCGCCGCCTGCCTTGCCCGCTGCTGGACAGGGGCTCGGCTGT
TGGGCACTGACAATTCCGTGGTGTTGTCGGGGAAATCATCGTCCTTTCCTTGGCTGCTCGCCTGTGTTGC
CACCTGGATTCTGCGCGGGACGTCCTTCTGCTACGTCCCTTCGGCCCTCAATCCAGCGGACCTTCCTTCC
CGCGGCCTGCTGCCGGCTCTGCGGCCTCTTCCGCGTCTTCGCCTTCGCCCTCAGACGAGTCGGATCTCCC
TTTGGGCCGCCTCCCCGCGTCGACTTTAAGACCAATGACTTACAAGGCAGCTGTAGATCTTAGCCACTTT
TTAAAAGAAAAGGGGGGACTGGAAGGGCTAATTCACTCCCAACGAAGACAAGATCTGCTTTTTGCTTGTA
CTGGGTCTCTCTGGTTAGACCAGATCTGAGCCTGGGAGCTCTCTGGCTAACTAGGGAACCCACTGCTTAA
GCCTCAATAAAGCTTGCCTTGAGTGCTTCAAGTAGTGTGTGCCCGTCTGTTGTGTGACTCTGGTAACTAG
AGATCCCTCAGACCCTTTTAGTCAGTGTGGAAAATCTCTAGCAGTACGTATAGTAGTTCATGTCATCTTA
TTATTCAGTATTTATAACTTGCAAAGAAATGAATATCAGAGAGTGAGAGGAACTTGTTTATTGCAGCTTA
TAATGGTTACAAATAAAGCAATAGCATCACAAATTTCACAAATAAAGCATTTTTTTCACTGCATTCTAGT
TGTGGTTTGTCCAAACTCATCAATGTATCTTATCATGTCTGGCTCTAGCTATCCCGCCCCTAACTCCGCC
CATCCCGCCCCTAACTCCGCCCAGTTCCGCCCATTCTCCGCCCCATGGCTGACTAATTTTTTTTATTTAT
GCAGAGGCCGAGGCCGCCTCGGCCTCTGAGCTATTCCAGAAGTAGTGAGGAGGCTTTTTTGGAGGCCTAG
GGACGTACCCAATTCGCCCTATAGTGAGTCGTATTACGCGCGCTCACTGGCCGTCGTTTTACAACGTCGT
GACTGGGAAAACCCTGGCGTTACCCAACTTAATCGCCTTGCAGCACATCCCCCTTTCGCCAGCTGGCGTA
ATAGCGAAGAGGCCCGCACCGATCGCCCTTCCCAACAGTTGCGCAGCCTGAATGGCGAATGGG
[124 nt withheld, positions 5384-5507]
C
[91 nt withheld, positions 5509-5599]
A
[49 nt withheld, positions 5601-5649]
CCTTTGACGTTGGAGTCCACGTTCTTT
[37 nt withheld, positions 5677-5713]
ACCCTATCTCGGTCTATTCTTTTGATTTATAAGGGATTTTGCCGATTTCGGCCTATTGGTTAAAAAATGA
GCTGATTTAACAAAAATTTAACGCGAATTTTAACAAAATATTAACGCTTACAATTTAGGTGGCACTTTTC
GGGGAAATGTGCGCGGAACCCCTATTTGTTTATTTTTCTAAATACATTCAAATATGTATCCGCTCATGAG
ACAATAACCCTGATAAATGCTTCAATAATATTGAAAAAGGAAGAGTATGAGTATTCAACATTTCCGTGTC
GCCCTTATTCCCTTTTTTGCGGCATTTTGCCTTCCTGTTTTTGCTCACCCAGAAACGCTGGTGAAAGTAA
AAGATGCTGAAGATCAGTTGGGTGCACGAGTGGGTTACATCGAACTGGATCTCAACAGCGGTAAGATCCT
TGAGAGTTTTCGCCCCGAAGAACGTTTTCCAATGATGAGCACTTTTAAAGTTCTGCTATGTGGCGCGGTA
TTATCCCGTATTGACGCCGGGCAAGAGCAACTCGGTCGCCGCATACACTATTCTCAGAATGACTTGGTTG
AGTACTCACCAGTCACAGAAAAGCATCTTACGGATGGCATGACAGTAAGAGAATTATGCAGTGCTGCCAT
AACCATGAGTGATAACACTGCGGCCAACTTACTTCTGACAACGATCGGAGGACCGAAGGAGCTAACCGCT
TTTTTGCACAACATGGGGGATCATGTAACTCGCCTTGATCGTTGGGAACCGGAGCTGAATGAAGCCATAC
CAAACGACGAGCGTGACACCACGATGCCTGTAGCAATGGCAACAACGTTGCGCAAACTATTAACTGGCGA
ACTACTTACTCTAGCTTCCCGGCAACAATTAATAGACTGGATGGAGGCGGATAAAGTTGCAGGACCACTT
CTGCGCTCGGCCCTTCCGGCTGGCTGGTTTATTGCTGATAAATCTGGAGCCGGTGAGCGTGGGTCTCGCG
GTATCATTGCAGCACTGGGGCCAGATGGTAAGCCCTCCCGTATCGTAGTTATCTACACGACGGGGAGTCA
GGCAACTATGGATGAACGAAATAGACAGATCGCTGAGATAGGTGCCTCACTGATTAAGCATTGGTAACTG
TCAGACCAAGTTTACTCATATATACTTTAGATTGATTTAAAACTTCATTTTTAATTTAAAAGGATCTAGG
TGAAGATCCTTTTTGATAATCTCATGACCAAAATCCCTTAACGTGAGTTTTCGTTCCACTGAGCGTCAGA
CCCCGTAGAAAAGATCAAAGGATCTTCTTGAGATCCTTTTTTTCTGCGCGTAATCTGCTGCTTGCAAACA
AAAAAACCACCGCTACCAGCGGTGGTTTGTTTGCCGGATCAAGAGCTACCAACTCTTTTTCCGAAGGTAA
CTGGCTTCAGCAGAGCGCAGATACCAAATACTGTTCTTCTAGTGTAGCCGTAGTTAGGCCACCACTTCAA
GAACTCTGTAGCACCGCCTACATACCTCGCTCTGCTAATCCTGTTACCAGTGGCTGCTGCCAGTGGCGAT
AAGTCGTGTCTTACCGGGTTGGACTCAAGACGATAGTTACCGGATAAGGCGCAGCGGTCGGGCTGAACGG
GGGGTTCGTGCACACAGCCCAGCTTGGAGCGAACGACCTACACCGAACTGAGATACCTACAGCGTGAGCT
ATGAGAAAGCGCCACGCTTCCCGAAGGGAGAAAGGCGGACAGGTATCCGGTAAGCGGCAGGGTCGGAACA
GGAGAGCGCACGAGGGAGCTTCCAGGGGGAAACGCCTGGTATCTTTATAGTCCTGTCGGGTTTCGCCACC
TCTGACTTGAGCGTCGATTTTTGTGATGCTCGTCAGGGGGGCGGAGCCTATGGAAAAACGCCAGCAACGC
GGCC
